>Addgene plasmid #52029 | FGA-bio-His | depositor full sequence | sequence record 80103 | FGA-bio-His sequence 9236 bps
GTCGACCTCCATCACGGCCTATAAGAGTGAGGGGGAGTCAGCGGAGTTCTCCTTCCCACTCAACCTTGGA
GAGGAAAGCCTGCAGGGAGAGTTGAGATGGAAGGCAGAGAAGGCTCCTTCTTCCCAGTCCTGGATCACCT
TCTCCCTAAAGAACCAAAAGGTGTCTGTGCAGAAGTCTACTAGCAACCCCAAGTTCCAGCTGTCCGAAAC
GCTCCCACTCACCCTTCAGATACCCCAGGTCTCCCTTCAGTTTGCTGGTTCTGGCAACCTGACCCTGACT
CTGGACAGAGGGATACTGTATCAGGAAGTGAACCTGGTGGTGATGAAAGTGACTCAGCCCGACAGCAACA
CTTTGACCTGTGAGGTGATGGGACCCACCTCACCCAAGATGAGACTGATCTTGAAGCAGGAGAATCAGGA
GGCCAGGGTCTCCAGGCAGGAGAAAGTGATTCAAGTGCAGGCCCCTGAAGCAGGGGTGTGGCAATGTCTA
CTGAGTGAAGGTGAAGAGGTCAAGATGGACTCCAAGATCCAGGTTTTATCCAAAGGGTTGAATTCCGGCA
GCCTGCACCACATCCTGGACGCCCAGAAGATGCTGTGGAACCACAGGGACAGGAACCTGCCTCCTCTGGC
CCCTCTGGGCCCCCACCACCATCACCACCATTGAGTCTAGACACGTGATTAATTAAGGATCCCCCGACCT
CGACCTCTGGCTAATAAAGGAAATTTATTTTCATTGCAATAGTGTGTTGGAATTTTTTGTGTCTCTCACT
CGGAAGGACATATGGGAGGGCAAATCATTTGGTCGAGATCCCTCGGAGATCTCTAGCTAGAGGATCGATC
CCCGCCCCGGACGAACTAAACCTGACTACGACATCTCTGCCCCTTCTTCGCGGGGCAGTGCATGTAATCC
CTTCAGTTGGTTGGTACAACTTGCCAACTGGGCCCTGTTCCACATGTGACACGGGGGGGGACCAAACACA
AAGGGGTTCTCTGACTGTAGTTGACATCCTTATAAATGGATGTGCACATTTGCCAACACTGAGTGGCTTT
CATCCTGGAGCAGACTTTGCAGTCTGTGGACTGCAACACAACATTGCCTTTATGTGTAACTCTTGGCTGA
AGCTCTTACACCAATGCTGGGGGACATGTACCTCCCAGGGGCCCAGGAAGACTACGGGAGGCTACACCAA
CGTCAATCAGAGGGGCCTGTGTAGCTACCGATAAGCGGACCCTCAAGAGGGCATTAGCAATAGTGTTTAT
AAGGCCCCCTTGTTAACCCTAAACGGGTAGCATATGCTTCCCGGGTAGTAGTATATACTATCCAGACTAA
CCCTAATTCAATAGCATATGTTACCCAACGGGAAGCATATGCTATCGAATTAGGGTTAGTAAAAGGGTCC
TAAGGAACAGCGATATCTCCCACCCCATGAGCTGTCACGGTTTTATTTACATGGGGTCAGGATTCCACGA
GGGTAGTGAACCATTTTAGTCACAAGGGCAGTGGCTGAAGATCAAGGAGCGGGCAGTGAACTCTCCTGAA
TCTTCGCCTGCTTCTTCATTCTCCTTCGTTTAGCTAATAGAATAACTGCTGAGTTGTGAACAGTAAGGTG
TATGTGAGGTGCTCGAAAACAAGGTTTCAGGTGACGCCCCCAGAATAAAATTTGGACGGGGGGTTCAGTG
GTGGCATTGTGCTATGACACCAATATAACCCTCACAAACCCCTTGGGCAATAAATACTAGTGTAGGAATG
AAACATTCTGAATATCTTTAACAATAGAAATCCATGGGGTGGGGACAAGCCGTAAAGACTGGATGTCCAT
CTCACACGAATTTATGGCTATGGGCAACACATAATCCTAGTGCAATATGATACTGGGGTTATTAAGATGT
GTCCCAGGCAGGGACCAAGACAGGTGAACCATGTTGTTACACTCTATTTGTAACAAGGGGAAAGAGAGTG
GACGCCGACAGCAGCGGACTCCACTGGTTGTCTCTAACACCCCCGAAAATTAAACGGGGCTCCACGCCAA
TGGGGCCCATAAACAAAGACAAGTGGCCACTCTTTTTTTTGAAATTGTGGAGTGGGGGCACGCGTCAGCC
CCCACACGCCGCCCTGCGGTTTTGGACTGTAAAATAAGGGTGTAATAACTTGGCTGATTGTAACCCCGCT
AACCACTGCGGTCAAACCACTTGCCCACAAAACCACTAATGGCACCCCGGGGAATACCTGCATAAGTAGG
TGGGCGGGCCAAGATAGGGGCGCGATTGCTGCGATCTGGAGGACAAATTACACACACTTGCGCCTGAGCG
CCAAGCACAGGGTTGTTGGTCCTCATATTCACGAGGTCGCTGAGAGCACGGTGGGCTAATGTTGCCATGG
GTAGCATATACTACCCAAATATCTGGATAGCATATGCTATCCTAATCTATATCTGGGTAGCATAGGCTAT
CCTAATCTATATCTGGGTAGCATATGCTATCCTAATCTATATCTGGGTAGTATATGCTATCCTAATTTAT
ATCTGGGTAGCATAGGCTATCCTAATCTATATCTGGGTAGCATATGCTATCCTAATCTATATCTGGGTAG
TATATGCTATCCTAATCTGTATCCGGGTAGCATATGCTATCCTAATAGAGATTAGGGTAGTATATGCTAT
CCTAATTTATATCTGGGTAGCATATACTACCCAAATATCTGGATAGCATATGCTATCCTAATCTATATCT
GGGTAGCATATGCTATCCTAATCTATATCTGGGTAGCATAGGCTATCCTAATCTATATCTGGGTAGCATA
TGCTATCCTAATCTATATCTGGGTAGTATATGCTATCCTAATTTATATCTGGGTAGCATAGGCTATCCTA
ATCTATATCTGGGTAGCATATGCTATCCTAATCTATATCTGGGTAGTATATGCTATCCTAATCTGTATCC
GGGTAGCATATGCTATCCTCATGATAAGCTGTCAAACATGAGAATTTTCTTGAAGACGAAAGGGCCTCGT
GATACGCCTATTTTTATAGGTTAATGTCATGATAATAATGGTTTCTTAGACGTCAGGTGGCACTTTTCGG
GGAAATGTGCGCGGAACCCCTATTTGTTTATTTTTCTAAATACATTCAAATATGTATCCGCTCATGAGAC
AATAACCCTGATAAATGCTTCAATAATATTGAAAAAGGAAGAGTATGAGTATTCAACATTTCCGTGTCGC
CCTTATTCCCTTTTTTGCGGCATTTTGCCTTCCTGTTTTTGCTCACCCAGAAACGCTGGTGAAAGTAAAA
GATGCTGAAGATCAGTTGGGTGCACGAGTGGGTTACATCGAACTGGATCTCAACAGCGGTAAGATCCTTG
AGAGTTTTCGCCCCGAAGAACGTTTTCCAATGATGAGCACTTTTAAAGTTCTGCTATGTGGCGCGGTATT
ATCCCGTGTTGACGCCGGGCAAGAGCAACTCGGTCGCCGCATACACTATTCTCAGAATGACTTGGTTGAG
TACTCACCAGTCACAGAAAAGCATCTTACGGATGGCATGACAGTAAGAGAATTATGCAGTGCTGCCATAA
CCATGAGTGATAACACTGCGGCCAACTTACTTCTGACAACGATCGGAGGACCGAAGGAGCTAACCGCTTT
TTTGCACAACATGGGGGATCATGTAACTCGCCTTGATCGTTGGGAACCGGAGCTGAATGAAGCCATACCA
AACGACGAGCGTGACACCACGATGCCTGCAGCAATGGCAACAACGTTGCGCAAACTATTAACTGGCGAAC
TACTTACTCTAGCTTCCCGGCAACAATTAATAGACTGGATGGAGGCGGATAAAGTTGCAGGACCACTTCT
GCGCTCGGCCCTTCCGGCTGGCTGGTTTATTGCTGATAAATCTGGAGCCGGTGAGCGTGGGTCTCGCGGT
ATCATTGCAGCACTGGGGCCAGATGGTAAGCCCTCCCGTATCGTAGTTATCTACACGACGGGGAGTCAGG
CAACTATGGATGAACGAAATAGACAGATCGCTGAGATAGGTGCCTCACTGATTAAGCATTGGTAACTGTC
AGACCAAGTTTACTCATATATACTTTAGATTGATTTAAAACTTCATTTTTAATTTAAAAGGATCTAGGTG
AAGATCCTTTTTGATAATCTCATGACCAAAATCCCTTAACGTGAGTTTTCGTTCCACTGAGCGTCAGACC
CCGTAGAAAAGATCAAAGGATCTTCTTGAGATCCTTTTTTTCTGCGCGTAATCTGCTGCTTGCAAACAAA
AAAACCACCGCTACCAGCGGTGGTTTGTTTGCCGGATCAAGAGCTACCAACTCTTTTTCCGAAGGTAACT
GGCTTCAGCAGAGCGCAGATACCAAATACTGTTCTTCTAGTGTAGCCGTAGTTAGGCCACCACTTCAAGA
ACTCTGTAGCACCGCCTACATACCTCGCTCTGCTAATCCTGTTACCAGTGGCTGCTGCCAGTGGCGATAA
GTCGTGTCTTACCGGGTTGGACTCAAGACGATAGTTACCGGATAAGGCGCAGCGGTCGGGCTGAACGGGG
GGTTCGTGCACACAGCCCAGCTTGGAGCGAACGACCTACACCGAACTGAGATACCTACAGCGTGAGCTAT
GAGAAAGCGCCACGCTTCCCGAAGGGAGAAAGGCGGACAGGTATCCGGTAAGCGGCAGGGTCGGAACAGG
AGAGCGCACGAGGGAGCTTCCAGGGGGAAACGCCTGGTATCTTTATAGTCCTGTCGGGTTTCGCCACCTC
TGACTTGAGCGTCGATTTTTGTGATGCTCGTCAGGGGGGCGGAGCCTATGGAAAAACGCCAGCAACGCGG
CCTTTTTACGGTTCCTGGCCTTTTGCTGGCCTTTTGCTCACATGTTCTTTCCTGCGTTATCCCCTGATTC
TGTGGATAACCGTATTACCGCCTTTGAGTGAGCTGATACCGCTCGCCGCAGCCGAACGACCGAGCGCAGC
GAGTCAGTGAGCGAGGAAGCGGAAGAGCGCCCAATACGCAAACCGCCTCTCCCCGCGCGTTGGCCGATTC
ATTAATGCAGCTGGCACGACAGGTTTCCCGACTGGAAAGCGGGCAGTGAGCGCAACGCAATTAATGTGAG
TTAGCTCACTCATTAGGCACCCCAGGCTTTACACTTTATGCTTCCGGCTCGTATGTTGTGTGGAATTGTG
AGCGGATAACAATTTCACACAGGAAACAGCTATGACCATGATTACGCCAAGCTCTAGCTAGAGGTCGACC
AATTCTCATGTTTGACAGCTTATCATCGCAGATCCGGGCAACGTTGTTGCCATTGCTGCAGGCGCAGAAC
TGGTAGGTATGGAAGATCTATACATTGAATCAATATTGGCAATTAGCCATATTAGTCATTGGTTATATAG
CATAAATCAATATTGGCTATTGGCCATTGCATACGTTGTATCTATATCATAATATGTACATTTATATTGG
CTCATGTCCAATATGACCGCCATGTTGACATTGATTATTGACTAGTTATTAATAGTAATCAATTACGGGG
TCATTAGTTCATAGCCCATATATGGAGTTCCGCGTTACATAACTTACGGTAAATGGCCCGCCTGGCTGAC
CGCCCAACGACCCCCGCCCATTGACGTCAATAATGACGTATGTTCCCATAGTAACGCCAATAGGGACTTT
CCATTGACGTCAATGGGTGGAGTATTTACGGTAAACTGCCCACTTGGCAGTACATCAAGTGTATCATATG
CCAAGTCCGCCCCCTATTGACGTCAATGACGGTAAATGGCCCGCCTGGCATTATGCCCAGTACATGACCT
TACGGGACTTTCCTACTTGGCAGTACATCTACGTATTAGTCATCGCTATTACCATGGTGATGCGGTTTTG
GCAGTACACCAATGGGCGTGGATAGCGGTTTGACTCACGGGGATTTCCAAGTCTCCACCCCATTGACGTC
AATGGGAGTTTGTTTTGGCACCAAAATCAACGGGACTTTCCAAAATGTCGTAATAACCCCGCCCCGTTGA
CGCAAATGGGCGGTAGGCGTGTACGGTGGGAGGTCTATATAAGCAGAGCTCGTTTAGTGAACCGTCAGAT
CCTCACTCTCTTCCGCATCGCTGTCTGCGAGGGCCAGCTGTTGGGCTCGCGGTTGAGGACAAACTCTTCG
CGGTCTTTCCAGTACTCTTGGATCGGAAACCCGTCGGCCTCCGAACGGTACTCCGCCACCGAGGGACCTG
AGCGAGTCCGCATCGACCGGATCGGAAAACCTCTCGAGAAAGGCGTCTAACCAGTCACAGTCGCAAGGTA
GGCTGAGCACCGTGGCGGGCGGCAGCGGGTGGCGGTCGGGGTTGTTTCTGGCGGAGGTGCTGCTGATGAT
GTAATTAAAGTAGGCGGTCTTGAGACGGCGGATGGTCGAGGTGAGGTGTGGCAGGCTTGAGATCCAGCTG
TTGGGGTGAGTACTCCCTCTCAAAAGCGGGCATTACTTCTGCGCTAAGATTGTCAGTTTCCAAAAACGAG
GAGGATTTGATATTCACCTGGCCCGATCTGGCCATACACTTGAGTGACAATGACATCCACTTTGCCTTTC
TCTCCACAGGTGTCCACTCCCAGGTCCAAGTTTAAACTGCGGCCGCCACCATGGTGTCCATGCGGATCGT
GTGCCTGGTGCTGTCTGTCGTGGGCACCGCCTGGACAGCCGATAGCGGCGAGGGCGATTTTCTGGCCGAG
GGCGGTGGCGTGAGAGGACCCCGGGTGGTGGAGAGACACCAGAGCGCCTGCAAGGACAGCGACTGGCCCT
TCTGCAGCGACGAGGACTGGAACTACAAGTGCCCCAGCGGCTGCAGAATGAAGGGCCTGATCGACGAAGT
GAACCAGGACTTCACCAACCGGATCAACAAGCTGAAGAACAGCCTGTTCGAGTACCAGAAGAACAACAAG
GACAGCCACAGCCTGACCACCAACATCATGGAAATCCTGCGGGGCGACTTCAGCAGCGCCAACAACCGGG
ACAACACCTACAACCGGGTGTCCGAGGACCTGAGAAGCCGGATCGAGGTGCTGAAGCGGAAAGTGATCGA
GAAGGTGCAGCACATTCAGCTGCTGCAGAAAAACGTGCGGGCCCAGCTGGTCGACATGAAGCGGCTGGAA
GTGGACATCGACATCAAGATCCGGTCCTGCAGAGGCTCATGCTCAAGAGCCCTGGCCCGGGAGGTGGACC
TGAAGGACTACGAGGACCAGCAGAAACAGCTGGAACAGGTCATCGCCAAGGATCTGCTGCCCAGCCGGGA
CAGACAGCATCTGCCCCTGATCAAGATGAAGCCCGTGCCCGACCTGGTGCCCGGCAACTTCAAGAGCCAG
CTGCAGAAAGTGCCCCCCGAGTGGAAGGCCCTGACCGACATGCCCCAGATGCGGATGGAACTGGAACGGC
CTGGCGGCAACGAGATCACCAGAGGCGGCAGCACAAGCTACGGCACCGGCAGCGAGACAGAGAGCCCCAG
AAACCCTAGCTCTGCTGGAAGCTGGAATAGCGGCAGCAGCGGCCCAGGCTCAACTGGCAATCGCAATCCA
GGATCAAGCGGCACAGGCGGCACCGCCACATGGAAGCCAGGAAGTTCAGGACCTGGCTCCACCGGATCAT
GGAACTCCGGATCATCTGGCACCGGCTCTACAGGCAACCAGAACCCCGGCAGCCCTAGACCTGGAAGCAC
AGGCACCTGGAACCCCGGCTCTAGCGAGAGAGGCTCTGCCGGCCACTGGACAAGCGAATCTTCTGTGTCT
GGCTCAACTGGCCAGTGGCACAGCGAGAGCGGCAGCTTCAGACCTGATAGTCCTGGCTCTGGCAACGCCA
GACCCAACAACCCCGACTGGGGCACCTTCGAGGAAGTGTCCGGCAACGTCAGCCCCGGCACCAGAAGAGA
GTACCACACAGAAAAGCTGGTCACCAGCAAGGGCGACAAAGAGCTGCGGACCGGCAAAGAAAAAGTGACC
AGCGGCAGCACCACCACCACCCGCAGATCCTGCAGCAAGACCGTGACCAAGACAGTGATCGGACCAGACG
GCCACAAAGAAGTGACCAAAGAAGTCGTGACCAGCGAGGACGGCAGCGATTGCCCCGAGGCCATGGATCT
GGGCACACTGAGCGGCATCGGCACCCTGGACGGCTTCAGACACAGACACCCCGACGAGGCCGCCTTCTTC
GATACCGCCTCCACCGGCAAGACCTTCCCCGGCTTCTTCAGCCCCATGCTGGGCGAGTTCGTGAGCGAAA
CCGAGAGCAGAGGCTCCGAGTCCGGCATCTTCACCAACACCAAAGAGAGCAGCTCCCACCACCCCGGCAT
TGCCGAGTTCCCCAGCAGAGGCAAGAGCAGCAGCTACAGCAAGCAGTTCACCAGCAGCACCAGCTACAAC
AGGGGCGACTCCACCTTCGAGAGCAAGAGCTACAAGATGGCCGATGAGGCCGGCTCTGAGGCCGATCACG
AGGGCACCCACAGCACAAAGCGGGGCCACGCCAAGTCTAGACCCGTGCGGGACTGCGACGATGTGCTGCA
GACCCACCCTAGCGGCACCCAGAGCGGCATCTTTAACATCAAGCTCCCTGGCAGCAGCAAGATCTTCAGC
GTGTACTGCGACCAGGAAACCTCTCTGGGCGGCTGGCTCCTGATCCAGCAGCGGATGGACGGCAGTCTGA
ACTTCAACAGAACCTGGCAGGACTACAAGCGGGGCTTCGGCTCCCTGAATGACGAGGGCGAGGGGGAGTT
CTGGCTGGGCAACGACTATCTGCATCTGCTGACCCAGCGAGGAAGCGTGCTGCGGGTGGAGCTGGAAGAT
TGGGCCGGCAACGAGGCCTACGCCGAGTACCACTTCAGAGTGGGCAGCGAGGCCGAAGGATACGCCCTCC
AGGTGTCCAGCTACGAGGGAACAGCCGGAGATGCACTGATCGAGGGCTCTGTGGAGGAAGGCGCCGAGTA
CACCAGCCACAACAACATGCAGTTCAGCACCTTCGACCGGGACGCCGACCAGTGGGAGGAAAACTGCGCC
GAGGTCTACGGCGGAGGGTGGTGGTACAACAACTGCCAGGCCGCCAACCTGAACGGCATCTACTATCCAG
GCGGCAGCTACGACCCCCGGAACAACAGCCCCTACGAGATCGAGAACGGCGTCGTGTGGGTGTCCTTCAG
AGGCGCCGACTACAGCCTGCGGGCCGTGCGGATGAAGATCCGGCCCCTGGTCACTCAGGGCGCGCC
Features (pLannotate 1.2.2; 19 found; start..end, strand, type, name):
    713..768     +  polyA_signal   β-globin poly(A) signal: rabbit β-globin polyadenylation signal (Gil and Proudfoot, 1987)
   1282..2963    -  rep_origin     oriP (fragment): Epstein-Barr virus oriP replication origin (Yates et al., 2000)
   3090..3194    +  promoter       AmpR promoter: bla
   3195..4055    +  CDS            AmpR: β-lactamase; bla; confers resistance to ampicillin, carbenicillin, and related antibiotics
   4226..4814    +  rep_origin     ori: high-copy-number ColE1/pMB1/pBR322/pUC origin of replication
   4997..5089    +  CDS            lacI (fragment): lac repressor; lacI; The lac repressor binds to the lac operator to inhibit transcription in E. coli. This inhibition can be relieved by adding lactose or isopropyl-β-D-thiogalactopyranoside (IPTG).
   5102..5123    +  protein_bind   CAP binding site: CAP binding activates transcription in the presence of cAMP. E. coli catabolite activator protein
   5138..5168    +  promoter       lac promoter: promoter for the E. coli lac operon
   5176..5192    +  protein_bind   lac operator: The lac repressor binds to the lac operator to inhibit transcription in E. coli. This inhibition can be relieved by adding lactose or isopropyl-β-D-thiogalactopyranoside (IPTG). lac repressor encoded by lacI
   5262..5278    +  promoter       tet promoter (fragment): E. coli promoter for tetracycline efflux protein gene
   5288..5313    -  CDS            bla(M) (fragment): β-lactamase lacking the signal sequence; bla(M); allows cytosolic expression of β-lactamase
   5487..5866    +  enhancer       CMV enhancer: human cytomegalovirus immediate early enhancer
   5868..6067    +  promoter       CMV promoter: human cytomegalovirus (CMV) immediate early promoter
   6135..6173    +  misc_feature   Ad SA (fragment): adenovirus major late transcript splice acceptor (Friedrich and Soriano, 1991)
   6206..6415    -  CDS            PTP (fragment): TERM_ADE02 - Experimental evidence at protein level: Swiss-Prot protein existence level 1. Protein covalently bound to the viral DNA that acts as a primer for viral genomic replication by DNA strand displacement. Assembles on the viral origin of replication in an initiation complex with viral polymerase, DBP, host NFIA and host POU2F1/OCT1. During initiation, the polymerase covalently couples the first dCTP with Ser- 580 of pTP. The terminal protein stimulates the template activity over 20 fold compared to protein-free templates. Neo-synthesized viral genomes are linked to two preterminal prot
   6446..6535    +  intron         chimeric intron (fragment): chimera between introns from adenovirus and immunoglobulin heavy chain genes
   6554..6600    +  CDS            IgH signal sequence (fragment): signal sequence from the mouse immunoglobulin heavy chain variable region
   6631..9228    +  CDS            FGA: FIBA_HUMAN - Experimental evidence at protein level: Swiss-Prot protein existence level 1. Cleaved by the protease thrombin to yield monomers which, together with fibrinogen beta (FGB) and fibrinogen gamma (FGG), polymerize to form an insoluble fibrin matrix. Fibrin has a major function in hemostasis as one of the primary components of blood clots. In addition, functions during the early stages of wound repair to stabilize the lesion and guide cell migration during re- epithelialization. Was originally thought to be essential for platelet aggregation, based on in vitro studies using anticoagul
   9202..553     +  CDS            Cd4 (fragment) (across the origin): CD4_RAT - Experimental evidence at protein level: Swiss-Prot protein existence level 1. Integral membrane glycoprotein that plays an essential role in the immune response and serves multiple functions in responses against both external and internal offenses. In T-cells, functions primarily as a coreceptor for MHC class II molecule:peptide complex. The antigens presented by class II peptides are derived from extracellular proteins while class I peptides are derived from cytosolic proteins. Interacts simultaneously with the T-cell receptor (TCR) and the MHC class II presented by antigen presenti
