[The description below was written by a language model from this plasmid's Addgene catalogue record and pLannotate feature annotations shown in this document.]
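Description:
FGA-bio-His is a 9.2 kb mammalian expression plasmid built on the pTT3 backbone for transient production of a secreted, tagged form of the human fibrinogen alpha chain. It is maintained in E. coli at high copy through a ColE1/pUC-type origin and selected with ampicillin (β-lactamase). The backbone also carries a fragment of the Epstein-Barr virus oriP, which supports episomal retention and enhanced expression in cell lines that supply EBNA1. Short remnants of lac regulatory sequences and other bacterial elements picked up by annotation appear to be backbone leftovers rather than functional parts of the design.

The chemically synthesised FGA coding sequence (about 2.6 kb) sits between preserved NotI and AscI sites downstream of the CMV immediate-early enhancer and promoter. Between the promoter and the insert are adenovirus-derived leader and splice sequences and a chimeric intron fragment, typical pTT features that boost transcript processing and translation. The annotated terminal protein fragment on the opposite strand is most likely an incidental match within this adenoviral region. A short immunoglobulin heavy chain signal sequence fragment is also annotated just upstream of the insert. FGA is fused in frame at its C terminus to backbone-encoded rat CD4 domains 3 and 4, an enzymatic biotinylation sequence, a linker and a His tag, and the transcript ends at a rabbit β-globin polyadenylation signal. The biotinylation and His elements are listed in the catalogue but not separately annotated in the feature table.

The tags allow antibody detection through CD4, purification through the His tag, and oriented capture on streptavidin after biotinylation, as used in the associated platelet receptor protein microarray screen. The depositor notes that co-transfection with the matching FGB and FGG constructs is needed to assemble the fibrinogen trimer.
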