Addgene plasmid #52029: FGA-bio-His
Purpose: Expresses full-length Fibrinogen alpha chain precursor ectodomain in mammalian cells. C-terminal rat Cd4d3+4 tag, biotinylation sequence and His tag.
Depositing lab: Gavin Wright. Depositing organization: Wellcome Sanger Institute. Publication: A human platelet receptor protein microarray identifies FcepsilonR1alpha as an activating PEAR1 ligand. Sun Y, Vandenbriele C, Kauskot A, Verhamme P, Hoylaerts MF, Wright GJ. Mol Cell Proteomics. 2015 Feb 23. pii: mcp.M114.046946. 10.1074/mcp.M114.046946 PubMed 25713122.
Backbone
  Vector backbone: pTT3
  Backbone manufacturer: Yves Durocher, NRC
  Backbone size w/o insert (bp): 6618
  Total vector size (bp): 9236
  Modifications to backbone: Rat CD4 d3+4, enzymatic biotinylation sequence, linker and His tag (CD4d3+4-BioLHis).
  Vector type: Mammalian Expression
Growth in bacteria
  Bacterial resistance: Ampicillin, 100 μg/mL
  Growth temperature: 37°C
  Growth strain: Top10
  Copy number: High Copy
Gene/Insert
  Gene/Insert name: FGA (alt name: Fibrinogen alpha chain precursor)
  Species: H. sapiens (human)
  Insert size (bp): 2618
  Entrez Gene: FGA (a.k.a. Fib2)
  Promoter: CMV
  Tag / fusion protein: rat CD4 d3+4 (C terminal on backbone); enzymatic biotinylation sequence (C terminal on backbone); His tag (C terminal on backbone)
  Cloning method: Restriction Enzyme; 5′ cloning site NotI (not destroyed); 3′ cloning site AscI (not destroyed)
  Sequencing primers: 5′ CMV-fwd
Resource information
  A portion of this plasmid was derived from a plasmid made by: Insert was chemically synthesised.
Terms and licenses: Academic/Nonprofit Terms; Industry Terms: Not Available to Industry
Depositor comments: Article ref 83 Co-transfect with FGB (Addgene 52030) and FGG (Addgene 52031) to create the fibrinogen trimer
How to cite: FGA-bio-His was a gift from Gavin Wright (Addgene plasmid # 52029 ; http://n2t.net/addgene:52029 ; RRID:Addgene_52029)
