>Addgene plasmid #52029 | FGA-bio-His | addgene partial sequence | sequence record 94452 | pMT2-F 5'-TTGCCTTTCTCTCCACAGGT-3'
ACTGCGGCCGCCACCATGGTGTCCATGCGGATCGTGTGCCTGGTGCTGTCTGTCGTGGGCACCGCCTGGA
CAGCCGATAGCGGCGAGGGCGATTTTCTGGCCGAGGGCGGTGGCGTGAGAGGACCCCGGGTGGTGGAGAG
ACACCAGAGCGCCTGCAAGGACAGCGACTGGCCCTTCTGCAGCGACGAGGACTGGAACTACAAGTGCCCC
AGCGGCTGCAGAATGAAGGGCCTGATCGACGAAGTGAACCAGGACTTCACCAACCGGATCAACAAGCTGA
AGAACAGCCTGTTCGAGTACCAGAAGAACAACAAGGACAGCCACAGCCTGACCACCAACATCATGGAAAT
CCTGCGGGGCGACTTCAGCAGCGCCAACAACCGGGACAACACCTACAACCGGGTGTCCGAGGACCTGAGA
AGCCGGATCGAGGTGCTGAAGCGGAAAGTGATCGAGAAGGTGCAGCACATTCAGCTGCTGCAGAAAAACG
TGCGGGCCCAGCTGGTCGACATGAAGCGGCTGGAAGTGGACATCGACATCAAGATCCGGTCCTGCAGAGG
CTCATGCTCAAGAGCCCTGGCCCGGGAGGTGGACCTGAAGGACTACGAGGACCAGCAGAAACAGCTGGAA
CAGGTCATCGCCAAGGATCTGCTGCCCAGCCGGGACAGACAGCATCTGCCCCTGATCAAGATGAAGCCCG
TGCCCGACCTGGTGCCCGGCAACTTCAAGAGCCAGCTGCAGAAAGTGCCCCCCGAGTGGAAGGCCCTGAC
CGACATGCCCCAGATGCGGATGGAACTGGAACGGCCTGGCGGCAACGAGATCACCAGAGGCGGCAGCACA
AGCTACGGCACCGGCAGCGAGACAGAGAGCC
