>Addgene plasmid #52029 | FGA-bio-His | addgene partial sequence | sequence record 94705 | rb_glob_PA_term-R 5'-CCCATATGTCCTTCCGAGTG-3'
AATAAATTTCCTTTATTAGCCAGAGGTCGAGGTCGGGGGATCCTTAATTAATCACGTGTCTAGACTCAAT
GGTGGTGATGGTGGTGGGGGCCCAGAGGGGCCAGAGGAGGCAGGTTCCTGTCCCTGTGGTTCCACAGCAT
CTTCTGGGCGTCCAGGATGTGGTGCAGGCTGCCGGAATTCAACCCTTTGGATAAAACCTGGATCTTGGAG
TCCATCTTGACCTCTTCACCTTCACTCAGTAGACATTGCCACACCCCTGCTTCAGGGGCCTGCACTTGAA
TCACTTTCTCCTGCCTGGAGACCCTGGCCTCCTGATTCTCCTGCTTCAAGATCAGTCTCATCTTGGGTGA
GGTGGGTCCCATCACCTCACAGGTCAAAGTGTTGCTGTCGGGCTGAGTCACTTTCATCACCACCAGGTTC
ACTTCCTGATACAGTATCCCTCTGTCCAGAGTCAGGGTCAGGTTGCCAGAACCAGCAAACTGAAGGGAGA
CCTGGGGTATCTGAAGGGTGAGTGGGAGCGTTTCGGACAGCTGGAACTTGGGGTTGCTAGTAGACTTCTG
CACAGACACCTTTTGGTTCTTTAGGGAGAAGGTGATCCAGGACTGGGAAGAAGGAGCCTTCTCTGCCTTC
CATCTCAACTCTCCCTGCAGGCTTTCCTCTCCAAGGTTGAGTGGGAAGGAGAACTCCGCTGACTCCCCCT
CACTCTTATAGGCCGTGATGGAGGTCGACGGCGCGCCCTGAGTGACCAGGGGCCGGATCTTCATCCGCAC
GGCCCGCAGGCTGTAGTCGGCGCCTCTGAAGGACACCCACACGACGCCGTTCTCGATCTCGTAGGGGCTG
TTGTTCCGGGGGTCGTAGCTGCCGCCTGGATAGTAGATGCC
